Addgene plasmid #207062: ClhN-p1k-Cox4-GFP-APEX2-Ura
Purpose: Expressing Cox4-GFP-APEX2. GFP interferes with APEX staining.
Depositing lab: Zhiping Xie. Depositing organization: Shanghai Jiao Tong University. Publication: A Validated Set of Ascorbate Peroxidase-Based Organelle Markers for Electron Microscopy of Saccharomyces cerevisiae. Li H, He CW, Zhu J, Xie Z. mSphere. 2022 Aug 31;7(4):e0010722. doi: 10.1128/msphere.00107-22. Epub 2022 Jun 21. PubMed 35727034.
Backbone
  Vector backbone: ClhN-URA
  Vector type: Yeast Expression
Growth in bacteria
  Bacterial resistance: Ampicillin, 100 μg/mL
  Growth temperature: 37°C
  Growth strain: DH5alpha
  Copy number: High Copy
Gene/Insert
  Gene/Insert name: Cox4
  Species: S. cerevisiae (budding yeast)
  Promoter: pCOX4
  Tag / fusion protein: GFP-APEX2 (C terminal on insert)
  Cloning method: Gibson Cloning
Terms and licenses: Academic/Nonprofit Terms; Industry Terms: Not Available to Industry
How to cite: ClhN-p1k-Cox4-GFP-APEX2-Ura was a gift from Zhiping Xie (Addgene plasmid # 207062 ; http://n2t.net/addgene:207062 ; RRID:Addgene_207062)
