[The description below was written by a language model from this plasmid's Addgene catalogue record and pLannotate feature annotations shown in this document.]
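Description:
ClhN-p1k-Cox4-GFP-APEX2-Ura is a yeast expression plasmid of about 7.3 kb, built on the ClhN-URA backbone, that expresses the Saccharomyces cerevisiae mitochondrial protein Cox4 (a cytochrome c oxidase subunit) fused at its C terminus to GFP and APEX2. It is propagated in E. coli through a high-copy ColE1/pUC-type origin with ampicillin selection (AmpR under its own promoter). In yeast it is selected by a URA3 marker, which is flanked by two loxP sites so that it could in principle be excised by Cre recombinase. The feature table shows no yeast replication origin or centromere (no 2μ or CEN/ARS), which suggests chromosomal integration, although the record does not state how the plasmid is maintained in yeast.

Expression is driven by the native COX4 promoter. The roughly 1 kb upstream of the coding sequence, which includes a fragment of the TPN1 reading frame, presumably represents this genomic upstream region, consistent with "p1k" in the name. The COX4 open reading frame is followed in the same orientation by GFP (S65T), then APEX2, the engineered soybean ascorbate peroxidase used as a genetically encoded tag for electron microscopy. A short element annotated as an HIV Rev nuclear export signal comes next, and the cassette ends with the ADH1 terminator. SP6 and T7 promoters and small lacI, rop and bom fragments are backbone remnants.

The construct belongs to a set of APEX2-based organelle markers for electron microscopy of budding yeast, here marking mitochondria, with GFP allowing localisation to be checked by fluorescence. The depositor notes that the GFP moiety interferes with APEX staining, which limits this version's usefulness as an EM marker.
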