Features (pLannotate 1.2.2; 17 found; start..end, strand, type, name):
     28..150     +  CDS            TPN1 (fragment): TPN1_YEAST - Experimental evidence at protein level: Swiss-Prot protein existence level 1. Thiamine-regulated, high affinity import carrier of pyridoxine, pyridoxal and pyridoxamine. From Saccharomyces cerevisiae (strain ATCC 204508 / S288c) (Baker's yeast).
   1019..1483    +  CDS            COX4: COX4_YEAST - Experimental evidence at protein level: Swiss-Prot protein existence level 1. Component of the cytochrome c oxidase, the last enzyme in the mitochondrial electron transport chain which drives oxidative phosphorylation. The respiratory chain contains 3 multisubunit complexes succinate dehydrogenase (complex II, CII), ubiquinol- cytochrome c oxidoreductase (cytochrome b-c1 complex, complex III, CIII) and cytochrome c oxidase (complex IV, CIV), that cooperate to transfer electrons derived from NADH and succinate to molecular oxygen, creating an electrochemical gradient over the inner
   1508..2221    +  CDS            GFP (S65T): GFP (S65T) is a basic (constitutively fluorescent) green fluorescent protein published in 1995, derived from Aequorea victoria.
   2264..3010    +  CDS            APEX2: soybean ascorbate peroxidase, engineered to serve as a monomeric tag for electron microscopy and live-cell proteomics (Lam et al., 2015) more active than the original APEX due to the A134P mutation
   3017..3043    +  CDS            NES: nuclear export signal from the HIV Rev protein (Fischer et al., 1995)
   3094..3281    +  terminator     ADH1 terminator: S. cerevisiae ADH1; transcription terminator for the S. cerevisiae alcohol dehydrogenase 1 (ADH1) gene
   3333..3366    -  protein_bind   loxP: Cre-mediated recombination occurs in the 8-bp core sequence (GCATACAT). Cre recombinase
   3518..4303    -  CDS            URA3: PYRF_YEAST - Experimental evidence at protein level: Swiss-Prot protein existence level 1. From Saccharomyces cerevisiae (strain ATCC 204508 / S288c) (Baker's yeast).
   4818..4851    -  protein_bind   loxP: Cre-mediated recombination occurs in the 8-bp core sequence (GCATACAT). Cre recombinase
   4905..4923    -  promoter       T7 promoter: promoter for bacteriophage T7 RNA polymerase
   4945..4998    -  CDS            lacI (fragment): lac repressor; lacI; The lac repressor binds to the lac operator to inhibit transcription in E. coli. This inhibition can be relieved by adding lactose or isopropyl-β-D-thiogalactopyranoside (IPTG).
   5181..5769    -  rep_origin     ori: high-copy-number ColE1/pMB1/pBR322/pUC origin of replication
   5940..6800    -  CDS            AmpR: β-lactamase; bla; confers resistance to ampicillin, carbenicillin, and related antibiotics
   6801..6905    -  promoter       AmpR promoter: bla
   7000..7035    +  CDS            rop (fragment): Rop protein, which maintains plasmids at low copy number; rop
   7137..7188    +  misc_feature   bom (fragment): basis of mobility region from pBR322
   7251..2       +  promoter       SP6 promoter (across the origin): promoter for bacteriophage SP6 RNA polymerase
>Addgene plasmid #207062 | ClhN-p1k-Cox4-GFP-APEX2-Ura | addgene full sequence | sequence record 424585 | Addgene NGS Result
GAACGCGGCCGCCAGCTGAAGCTTCGGATTGGCCCAATTGCTGCCAAATTTGGTGAATATGGTGGTGATG
TCGCAATGTGGTTAAGTATGGCGTTCTCAGGTGTTGTATACCCTCCTTGTAGATACTTAGAGCTACGTAA
ATTTGGTCGTTAATTGAAATGACATAAGTATATATTAAAACTACGGTGCAGCGGCAAACTTTAGTTTAGA
TAATATTGGCAGGTAGATTCATGGTATGTTAAATTACGCTCAGGGAGGATATTTTTTTGTACACATTATC
TTTTCACATGAAAACCTAAGCCTGGTGGACAATTGAAATCATCGAGTGATATACTGACACTTTGAACAGT
AGCACAAATCGTTTAATTTGCTGTCACGATCTAAGTTTTCTGTCAGCTGACTGTCCACCAATAAGATCAG
CGGATTCCAAAGGCGTCCTTCGAAAAAGCGATATCTCCCATCTTGGTTAGTAGCAAATAAAGGGAAGAGA
AAATAAGACACACTCAAGGATAAAATACTTCGCTTCTTCCAAGTATAAACACAGGAAAGAAAGATATACG
AAGATTAGAATTTTTTTCATACTTTTTACAAAACATTTTTTTGTACTTAGGCACGCTAATTGCGTAAAAA
TTAGCATAAACAGGAAATAAGATTATTTTGAAATGTATGTTATAATCCTCTTATTGAAAAATACATGAGA
TGTAGGAGAAGAACTACCAGGAAAGAAGATATTTAACAGATCGAACGAAACGGAAAAGAACTAAGAGAAA
ACAAATCTGGATTTGACTTTAAGAAAAAATTTATTTGCAAGTTTAACTCGTTCCCTGCTTTTCTATTTGG
CTTGAGACGATAATTGCATAATTGTCCAAATTGTCCATCATATAATGAAGAATTCGATGCGAAATATTCC
CTGTCACTTTCCTTTAGTCAACGTATTCTTCTCCCTGAAGAAACAGTATACTAACAATACTCACCCATTT
CGATTTTGATGTTGCCATACAAATAGATAACAAGCACAATGCTTTCACTACGTCAATCTATAAGATTTTT
CAAGCCAGCCACAAGAACTTTGTGTAGCTCTAGATATCTGCTTCAGCAAAAACCCGTGGTGAAAACTGCC
CAAAACTTAGCAGAAGTTAATGGTCCAGAAACTTTGATTGGTCCTGGTGCTAAAGAGGGTACCGTTCCAA
CAGACCTAGATCAAGAAACTGGTTTAGCTAGGTTAGAATTATTGGGTAAATTAGAGGGTATCGATGTTTT
CGACACCAAACCATTAGATTCGTCCAGGAAGGGTACCATGAAAGATCCGATCATCATTGAATCTTATGAT
GATTATCGTTATGTCGGTTGTACGGGTTCTCCCGCTGGTTCACATACTATTATGTGGTTAAAACCAACTG
TTAACGAAGTCGCCAGATGCTGGGAATGTGGTTCTGTTTACAAACTAAACCCTGTTGGTGTTCCAAATGA
TGACCACCATCACCTTTCTCTTGAAGTTGCTGAAGAAATGTCTAAAGGTGAAGAATTATTCACTGGTGTT
GTCCCAATTTTGGTTGAATTAGATGGTGATGTTAATGGTCACAAATTTTCTGTCTCCGGTGAAGGTGAAG
GTGATGCTACTTACGGTAAATTGACCTTAAAATTTATTTGTACTACTGGTAAATTGCCAGTTCCATGGCC
AACCTTAGTCACTACTTTAACTTATGGTGTTCAATGTTTTTCTAGATACCCAGATCATATGAAACAACAT
GACTTTTTCAAGTCTGCCATGCCAGAAGGTTATGTTCAAGAAAGAACTATTTTTTTCAAAGATGACGGTA
ACTACAAGACCAGAGCTGAAGTCAAGTTTGAAGGTGATACCTTAGTTAATAGAATCGAATTAAAAGGTAT
TGATTTTAAAGAAGATGGTAACATTTTAGGTCACAAATTGGAATACAACTATAACTCTCACAATGTTTAC
ATCATGGCTGACAAACAAAAGAATGGTATCAAAGTTAACTTCAAAATTAGACACAACATTGAAGATGGTT
CTGTTCAATTAGCTGACCATTATCAACAAAATACTCCAATTGGTGATGGTCCAGTCTTGTTACCAGACAA
CCATTACTTATCCACTCAATCTGCCTTATCCAAAGATCCAAACGAAAAGAGAGACCACATGGTCTTGTTA
GAATTTGTTACTGCTGCTGGTATTACCCATGGTATGGATGAATTGTACAAAGCTGCAGGTCGTGGGATTC
CTGGGTTAATTAACATCGCTAGCGGAAAGTCTTACCCAACTGTGAGTGCTGATTACCAGGACGCCGTTGA
GAAGGCGAAGAAGAAGCTCAGAGGCTTCATCGCTGAGAAGAGATGCGCTCCTCTAATGCTCCGTTTGGCA
TTCCACTCTGCTGGAACCTTTGACAAGGGCACGAAGACCGGTGGACCCTTCGGAACCATCAAGCACCCTG
CCGAACTGGCTCACAGCGCTAACAACGGTCTTGACATCGCTGTTAGGCTTTTGGAGCCACTCAAGGCGGA
GTTCCCTATTTTGAGCTACGCCGATTTCTACCAGTTGGCTGGCGTTGTTGCCGTTGAGGTCACGGGTGGA
CCTAAGGTTCCATTCCACCCTGGAAGAGAGGACAAGCCTGAGCCACCACCAGAGGGTCGCTTGCCCGATC
CCACTAAGGGTTCTGACCATTTGAGAGATGTGTTTGGCAAAGCTATGGGGCTTACTGACCAAGATATCGT
TGCTCTATCTGGGGGTCACACTATTGGAGCTGCACACAAGGAGCGTTCTGGATTTGAGGGTCCCTGGACC
TCTAATCCTCTTATTTTCGACAACTCATACTTCACGGAGTTGTTGAGTGGTGAGAAGGAAGGTCTCCTTC
AGCTACCTTCTGACAAGGCTCTTTTGTCTGACCCTGTATTCCGCCCTCTCGTTGACAAATATGCAGCGGA
CGAAGATGCCTTCTTTGCTGATTACGCTGAGGCTCACCAAAAGCTTTCCGAGCTTGGGTTTGCTGATGCC
CTGCAGCTGCCTCCCCTGGAGCGCCTGACCCTGGACGCTCAGTGCAGATCTTAGCCTAGGTGAGGCGCGC
CACTTCTAAATAAGCGAATTTCTTATGATTTATGATTTTTATTATTAAATAAGTTATAAAAAAAATAAGT
GTATACAAATTTTAAAGTGACTCTTAGGTTTTAAAACGAAAATTCTTATTCTTGAGTAACTCTTTCCTGT
AGGTCAGGTTGCTTTCTCAGGTATAGTATGAGGTCGCTCTTATTGACCACACCTCTACCGGCAGATCCGC
TAGGGATAACAGGGTAATATCTGCAGGTCGACAACCCTTAATATAACTTCGTATAATGTATGCTATACGA
AGTTATTAGGTCTAGAGATCCCAATACAACAGATCACGTGATCTTTTTGTAAGATGAAGTTGAAGTAGTG
TTGCACCGTGCCAATGCAGGTGGCTATTAGATTAAATATGTGATTTGTTCTATTAAGTTTCCTGTATAAT
TAATGGGGAGCGCTGATTCTCTTTTGGTACGCTTCTCATCCAGCATTTCTGTATCTTTCACCTTCAACCT
TAGGATCTCTACCCTTGGCGAAAAGTCCTCTGCCAACAATGATGATATCTGATCCACCACTTACAACTTC
GTCGACGGTTCTGTACTGCTGACCCAATGCATCGCCTTTGTCGTCTAAACCTACACCTGGGGTCATGATT
AGCCAATCAAACCCTTCTTCTCTTCCTCCCATATCGTTCTGAGCAATGAACCCAATAACGAAATCTTTAT
CACTCTTTGCAATATCAACGGTACCCTTAGTATATTCACCGTGTGCTAGAGAACCCTTGGAAGACAATTC
AGCAAGCATCAATAATCCCCTTGGTTCTTTGGTGACCTCTTGCGCACCTTGTTTCAAGCCAGCAACAATA
CCAGCACCAGTAACCCCGTGGGCGTTGGTGATATCAGACCATTCTGCGATACGGTAAACGCCCGATGTAT
ATTGTAATTTGACTGTGTTACCGATATCGGCGAATTTTCTGTCCTCAAATATCAAGAACTTGTATTTCTC
TGCCAATGCTTTCAATGGAACGACAGTACCCTCATAACTGAAATCATCCAAGATATCAACGTGTGTTTTC
AAAAGGCAAATGTATGGACCCAACGTTTCAACAAGTTTCAATAGCTCATCAGTCGAACGAACGTCAAGAG
AAGCACACAAATTGGTCTTCTTTTCATCCATTAAACGTAAAAGTTTCGATGCAACCGGACTTGCATGAGT
CTCAGCTCTACTGGTATATGATTTTGTGGACATGGTGCAACTAATTGACGGGAGTGTATTGACGCTGGCG
TACTGGCTTTCACAAAATGGCCCAATCACAACCACATCTTAGATAGTTGAAATGACTTTAGATAACATCA
ATTGAGATGAGCTTAATCATGTCAAAGCTAAAAGTGTCACCATGAACGACAATTCTTAAGCAAATCACGT
GATATAGATCCACGAATAACCACCATTTGATGCTCGAGGCAAGTAATGTGTGTAAAAAAATGCGTTACCA
CCATCCAATGCAGACCGATCTTCTACCCAGAATCACATATATTTATGTACCGAGTACCTTTTTTCTATCT
TCCAATTGCTTCTCCCATATGATTGTCTCCGTAAGCTCGAAATTTCTAAGTTGGATTTTAATCTTCACGC
AGGATGACAGTTCGATGAGCTTCTGAGGAGTGTTTAGAACATAATCATTTATCCATGGTCTATCTCTTCT
TGTCGCTTTTTCTCCTCGATAGAACCTAAATAAAACGAGCTCTCGAGAACCCTTAATATAACTTCGTATA
ATGTATGCTATACGAAGTTATTAGGTGATATCAGATCCACTAGTGGCCTATGCGGCCGCGGATCTGCCGG
TCTCCCTATAGTGAGTCGTATTAATTTCGATAAGCCAGGTTAACCTGCATTAATGAATCGGCCAACGCGC
GGGGAGAGGCGGTTTGCGTATTGGGCGCTCTTCCGCTTCCTCGCTCACTGACTCGCTGCGCTCGGTCGTT
CGGCTGCGGCGAGCGGTATCAGCTCACTCAAAGGCGGTAATACGGTTATCCACAGAATCAGGGGATAACG
CAGGAAAGAACATGTGAGCAAAAGGCCAGCAAAAGGCCAGGAACCGTAAAAAGGCCGCGTTGCTGGCGTT
TTTCCATAGGCTCCGCCCCCCTGACGAGCATCACAAAAATCGACGCTCAAGTCAGAGGTGGCGAAACCCG
ACAGGACTATAAAGATACCAGGCGTTTCCCCCTGGAAGCTCCCTCGTGCGCTCTCCTGTTCCGACCCTGC
CGCTTACCGGATACCTGTCCGCCTTTCTCCCTTCGGGAAGCGTGGCGCTTTCTCATAGCTCACGCTGTAG
GTATCTCAGTTCGGTGTAGGTCGTTCGCTCCAAGCTGGGCTGTGTGCACGAACCCCCCGTTCAGCCCGAC
CGCTGCGCCTTATCCGGTAACTATCGTCTTGAGTCCAACCCGGTAAGACACGACTTATCGCCACTGGCAG
CAGCCACTGGTAACAGGATTAGCAGAGCGAGGTATGTAGGCGGTGCTACAGAGTTCTTGAAGTGGTGGCC
TAACTACGGCTACACTAGAAGAACAGTATTTGGTATCTGCGCTCTGCTGAAGCCAGTTACCTTCGGAAAA
AGAGTTGGTAGCTCTTGATCCGGCAAACAAACCACCGCTGGTAGCGGTGGTTTTTTTGTTTGCAAGCAGC
AGATTACGCGCAGAAAAAAAGGATCTCAAGAAGATCCTTTGATCTTTTCTACGGGGTCTGACGCTCAGTG
GAACGAAAACTCACGTTAAGGGATTTTGGTCATGAGATTATCAAAAAGGATCTTCACCTAGATCCTTTTA
AATTAAAAATGAAGTTTTAAATCAATCTAAAGTATATATGAGTAAACTTGGTCTGACAGTTACCAATGCT
TAATCAGTGAGGCACCTATCTCAGCGATCTGTCTATTTCGTTCATCCATAGTTGCCTGACTCCCCGTCGT
GTAGATAACTACGATACGGGAGGGCTTACCATCTGGCCCCAGTGCTGCAATGATACCGCGAGACCCACGC
TCACCGGCTCCAGATTTATCAGCAATAAACCAGCCAGCCGGAAGGGCCGAGCGCAGAAGTGGTCCTGCAA
CTTTATCCGCCTCCATCCAGTCTATTAATTGTTGCCGGGAAGCTAGAGTAAGTAGTTCGCCAGTTAATAG
TTTGCGCAACGTTGTTGCCATTGCTACAGGCATCGTGGTGTCACGCTCGTCGTTTGGTATGGCTTCATTC
AGCTCCGGTTCCCAACGATCAAGGCGAGTTACATGATCCCCCATGTTGTGCAAAAAAGCGGTTAGCTCCT
TCGGTCCTCCGATCGTTGTCAGAAGTAAGTTGGCCGCAGTGTTATCACTCATGGTTATGGCAGCACTGCA
TAATTCTCTTACTGTCATGCCATCCGTAAGATGCTTTTCTGTGACTGGTGAGTACTCAACCAAGTCATTC
TGAGAATAGTGTATGCGGCGACCGAGTTGCTCTTGCCCGGCGTCAATACGGGATAATACCGCGCCACATA
GCAGAACTTTAAAAGTGCTCATCATTGGAAAACGTTCTTCGGGGCGAAAACTCTCAAGGATCTTACCGCT
GTTGAGATCCAGTTCGATGTAACCCACTCGTGCACCCAACTGATCTTCAGCATCTTTTACTTTCACCAGC
GTTTCTGGGTGAGCAAAAACAGGAAGGCAAAATGCCGCAAAAAAGGGAATAAGGGCGACACGGAAATGTT
GAATACTCATACTCTTCCTTTTTCAATATTATTGAAGCATTTATCAGGGTTATTGTCTCATGAGCGGATA
CATATTTGAATGTATTTAGAAAAATAAACAAATAGGGGTTCCGCGCACATTTCCCCGAAAAGTGCCACCT
GACGTCTAAGAAACCATTATTATCATGACATTAACCTATAAAAATAGGCGTATCACGAGGCCCTTTCGTC
TCGCGCGTTTCGGTGATGACGGTGAAAACCTCTGACACATGCAGCTCCCGGAGACGGTCACAGCTTGTCT
GTAAGCGGATGCCGGGAGCAGACAAGCCCGTCAGGGCGCGTCAGCGGGTGTTGGCGGGTGTCGGGGCTGG
CTTAACTATGCGGCATCAGAGCAGATTGTACTGAGAGTGCACCATATGGACATATTGTCGTTAGAACGCG
GCTACAATTAATACATAACCTTATGTATCATACACATACGATTTAGGTGACACTATA
